>Addgene plasmid #203891 | pUN1243 - pL0_pT3O (pro + 5U) | addgene full sequence | sequence record 409589 | Addgene NGS Result
GGGGTACAGTCTATGCCTCGGGCATCCAAGCAGCAAGCGCGTTACGCCGTGGGTCGATGTTTGATGTTAT
GGAGCAGCAACGATGTTACGCAGCAGGGCAGTCGCCCTAAAACAAAGTTAAACATCATGAGGGAAGCGGT
GATCGCCGAAGTATCGACTCAACTATCAGAGGTAGTTGGCGTCATCGAGCGCCATCTCGAACCGACGTTG
CTGGCCGTACATTTGTACGGCTCCGCAGTGGATGGCGGCCTGAAGCCACACAGCGATATTGATTTGCTGG
TTACGGTGACCGTAAGGCTTGATGAAACAACGCGGCGAGCTTTGATCAACGACCTTTTGGAAACTTCGGC
TTCCCCTGGAGAGAGCGAGATTCTCCGCGCTGTAGAAGTCACCATTGTTGTGCACGACGACATCATTCCG
TGGCGTTATCCAGCTAAGCGCGAACTGCAATTTGGAGAATGGCAGCGCAATGACATTCTTGCAGGTATCT
TCGAGCCAGCCACGATCGACATTGATCTGGCTATCTTGCTGACAAAAGCAAGAGAACATAGCGTTGCCTT
GGTAGGTCCAGCGGCGGAGGAACTCTTTGATCCGGTTCCTGAACAGGATCTATTTGAGGCGCTAAATGAA
ACCTTAACGCTATGGAACTCGCCGCCCGACTGGGCTGGCGATGAGCGAAATGTAGTGCTTACGTTGTCCC
GCATTTGGTACAGCGCAGTAACCGGCAAAATCGCGCCGAAGGATGTCGCTGCCGACTGGGCAATGGAGCG
CCTGCCGGCCCAGTATCAGCCCGTCATACTTGAAGCTAGACAGGCTTATCTTGGACAAGAAGAAGATCGC
TTGGCCTCGCGCGCAGATCAGTTGGAAGAATTTGTCCATTACGTAAAAGGCGAGATCACCAAGGTAGTCG
GCAAATAACTGTCAGACCAAGTTTACTCATATATACTTTAGATTGATTTAAAACTTCATTTTTAATTTAA
AAGGATCTAGGTGAAGATCCTTTTTGATAATCTCATGACCAAAATCCCTTAACGTGAGTTTTCGTTCCAC
TGAGCGTCAGACCCCGTAGAAAAGATCAAAGGATCTTCTTGAGATCCTTTTTTTCTGCGCGTAATCTGCT
GCTTGCAAACAAAAAAACCACCGCTACCAGCGGTGGTTTGTTTGCCGGATCAAGAGCTACCAACTCTTTT
TCCGAAGGTAACTGGCTTCAGCAGAGCGCAGATACCAAATACTGTTCTTCTAGTGTAGCCGTAGTTAGGC
CACCACTTCAAGAACTCTGTAGCACCGCCTACATACCTCGCTCTGCTAATCCTGTTACCAGTGGCTGCTG
CCAGTGGCGATAAGTCGTGTCTTACCGGGTTGGACTCAAGACGATAGTTACCGGATAAGGCGCAGCGGTC
GGGCTGAACGGGGGGTTCGTGCACACAGCCCAGCTTGGAGCGAACGACCTACACCGAACTGAGATACCTA
CAGCGTGAGCTATGAGAAAGCGCCACGCTTCCCGAAGGGAGAAAGGCGGACAGGTATCCGGTAAGCGGCA
GGGTCGGAACAGGAGAGCGCACGAGGGAGCTTCCAGGGGGAAACGCCTGGTATCTTTATAGTCCTGTCGG
GTTTCGCCACCTCTGACTTGAGCGTCGATTTTTGTGATGCTCGTCAGGGGGGCGGAGCCTATGGAAAAAC
GCCAGCAACGCGGCCTTTTTACGGTTCCTGGCCTTTTGCTGGCCTTTTGCTCACATGTTCTTTCCTGCGT
TATCCCCTGATTCTGTGGATAACCGTATTACCGCCTTTGAGTGAGCTGATACCGCTCGCCGCAGCCGAAC
GACCGAGCGCAGCGAGTCAGTGAGCGAGGAAGCGGAAGAGCGCCCAATACGCAAACCGCCTCTCCCCGCG
CGTTGGCCGATTCATTAATCACTCTGTGGTCTCAGGAGTATTATGGAGGTTAACAAATATTTACCGTAGA
TTAAAATTTTGGCCATGAATATATCATTTCCCTTACATTACCTCTGGTTCATATTATAAAATGAAATTGT
CATACTTGAAGTTTCATATTATAATACAATTTCCCTTTATAAATTTTTAAGAATACCCCTATGCATTTAA
TGTATTACTATCTTATAATCTTCAAAACCTAAATCTATTCATATTTGATAAAATTTTGAAAATTAGATAT
AGGAGAGAGAAGAGAGGAGAGAAGATAAAAATTTTAAAAGATGGATTTCATAAAATTAATGTAAAGGTAT
TAAGGTATTTTACAAGAAACTGAGGTAGTATTATCACATGCTTTCATATGTGTGTATTAGGTTTTGAAAC
ACCAAAATTGTGTGTTACATTTCCTATAACATCTCTAATAATATTTCCTTTCATAATATATTTTTTCCTG
CACAATTATCTTTTTCTCTTATGTTTATATTTTACTAAGTTTTATTAATATAAAATATAAAATCAGGAAT
ATTATCGAGAGCGTTATAGGAGAACCGTTTTACAATGAAGAGCTAAACAAACAAAAAATTCTTTTATGAA
CTCACTTCAAATTTCTATTTATAGACTATATAAGTTATATTAAATTACGTCACTTTTGTTTTCTTTTTTT
CATCTTCTGTAGAGAAATCCAAATCATAAGCACTTGATCATACTTTTATTATTTAATAAAAAAATTATAT
TACAAAATATATTCTCAATAATTTCACACCTAATCTTACGACACTCTGTCACTCACTTAGATCACTCATT
GAACTACAGGATCCATTGCAAAATTAAGGAGAGAGACAGAAGGTGGGTGAACTCTCTTAACATCTCAATT
GCATAATTAAGGAGAGAGGCAGAAGGTGGGTGAACTCCATGGTACATGTGTGGGATATATATATATATAT
ATACTATTCAGCTTTATATATTACTTGGAGCAGCTACCATAAGTTATCGCATTCATTATTAGCAAACCAA
CAAAAAAAAATTCATTAATGTGAGACCACGAAGTGGCTCTTCAGTGGACGAAAGGGCCTCGTGATACGCC
TATTTTTATAGGTTAATGTCATGATAATAATGGTTTCTTAGACGTCAGGTGGCACTTTTCGGGGAAATGT
GCGCGGAACCCCTATTTGTTTATTTTTCTAAATACATTCAAATATGTATCCGCTCATGAGACAATAACCC
TGATAAATGCTTCAATAATATTGAAAAAGGAAGAGTATGCGCTCACGCAACTGGTCCAGAACCTTGACCG
AACGCAGCGGTGGTAACGGCGCAGTGGCGGTTTTCATGGCTTGTTATGACTGTTTTTTTTT
Features (pLannotate 1.2.2; 6 found; start..end, strand, type, name):
     64..120     +  CDS            GmR (fragment): gentamycin acetyltransferase; aacC1; confers resistance to gentamycin
    127..915     +  CDS            aadA: S3AD_ECOLX - Experimental evidence at protein level: Swiss-Prot protein existence level 1. Mediates bacterial resistance to the antibiotics streptomycin and spectinomycin. From Escherichia coli.
   1089..1677    +  rep_origin     ori: high-copy-number ColE1/pMB1/pBR322/pUC origin of replication
   1860..1909    +  CDS            lacI (fragment): lac repressor; lacI; The lac repressor binds to the lac operator to inhibit transcription in E. coli. This inhibition can be relieved by adding lactose or isopropyl-β-D-thiogalactopyranoside (IPTG).
   3082..3186    +  promoter       AmpR promoter: bla
   3177..3257    -  CDS            int (fragment): INT2_ECOLX - Protein inferred from homology: Swiss-Prot protein existence level 3. Putative integrase believed to be involved in the insertion of antibiotic resistance genes into plasmids and transposons. From Escherichia coli.
