[The description below was written by a language model from this plasmid's Addgene catalogue record and pLannotate feature annotations shown in this document.]
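Description:
pUN1243 - pL0_pT3O (pro + 5U) is a Level 0 part plasmid for the MoClo (Golden Gate modular cloning) system, built in the pICH41295 backbone, the standard acceptor for combined promoter plus 5'UTR modules. It is catalogued as a plant expression vector, but at this level it is a small (about 3.3 kb) bacterial storage plasmid for a single regulatory part rather than a functional expression unit. It replicates in E. coli from a high-copy ColE1/pUC-type origin and is selected with spectinomycin through the aadA aminoglycoside adenylyltransferase gene. The short annotated fragments of a gentamicin acetyltransferase, an integron integrase and lacI, together with a bla-type promoter, appear to be backbone remnants around the resistance cassette and cloning site, not functional genes.

The payload is a 1,033 bp fragment from Catharanthus roseus var. LBE comprising the T3O promoter and its native 5'UTR, roughly 1 kb upstream of the start codon. The automated feature table does not annotate this insert; it presumably lies in the unannotated stretch between the lacI fragment and the AmpR promoter. The record notes restriction-enzyme cloning with the 5' site destroyed, which fits Type IIS assembly, but the flanking sites and fusion overhangs are not stated.

As a pro + 5U module, the part can be combined in one-pot Golden Gate reactions with coding sequence and terminator modules to build Level 1 transcription units, for example placing a reporter under T3O regulatory control. The associated work concerns transcription factor regulation of terpenoid indole alkaloid biosynthesis in C. roseus, suggesting use in promoter activity or transactivation studies, although the record does not specify the assay.
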