Addgene plasmid #203891: pUN1243 - pL0_pT3O (pro + 5U)
Purpose: T3O promoter and native 5'UTR (approximately 1 kb upstream of start codon) from C. roseus in a MoClo compatible L0 plasmid.
Depositing lab: Carolyn Lee-Parsons. Depositing organization: Northeastern University. Publication: The role of the Golden2-like (GLK) transcription factor in regulating terpenoid indole alkaloid biosynthesis in Catharanthus roseus. Cole-Osborn LF, McCallan SA, Prifti O, Abu R, Sjoelund V, Lee-Parsons CWT. Plant Cell Rep. 2024 May 14;43(6):141. doi: 10.1007/s00299-024-03208-9. PubMed 38743349.
Backbone
  Vector backbone: pICH41295
  Backbone manufacturer: Weber et al., 2011 (DOI:10.1371/journal.pone.0016765)
  Vector type: Plant Expression
Growth in bacteria
  Bacterial resistance: Spectinomycin, 50 μg/mL
  Growth temperature: 37°C
  Growth strain: DH5alpha
  Copy number: High Copy
Gene/Insert
  Gene/Insert name: T3O promoter and 5'UTR
  Species: Catharanthus roseus var. LBE
  Insert size (bp): 1033
  Cloning method: Restriction Enzyme; 5′ cloning site unknown (destroyed during cloning)
Terms and licenses: Academic/Nonprofit Terms; Industry Terms: Not Available to Industry
How to cite: pUN1243 - pL0_pT3O (pro + 5U) was a gift from Carolyn Lee-Parsons (Addgene plasmid # 203891 ; http://n2t.net/addgene:203891 ; RRID:Addgene_203891)
